Addgene plasmid #125065: pKmK.I3R
Purpose: Storage plasmid for K.marxianus right homology arm
Depositing lab: John Morrissey. Depositing organization: University College Cork. Publication: Biological Parts for Kluyveromyces marxianus Synthetic Biology. Rajkumar AS, Varela JA, Juergens H, Daran JG, Morrissey JP. Front Bioeng Biotechnol. 2019 May 7;7:97. doi: 10.3389/fbioe.2019.00097. eCollection 2019. PubMed 31134195.
Backbone
  Vector backbone: YTK001
  Backbone manufacturer: Dueber lab, UC Berkeley
  Backbone size w/o insert (bp): 1667
  Vector type: Yeast Expression, Synthetic Biology
Growth in bacteria
  Bacterial resistance: Chloramphenicol, 25 μg/mL
  Growth temperature: 37°C
  Growth strain: DH5alpha
  Copy number: High Copy
Gene/Insert
  Gene/Insert name: Right homology arm for targeting integration to SWF1/ARO1
  Insert size (bp): 848
  Cloning method: Restriction Enzyme; 5′ cloning site BsmBI (destroyed during cloning); 3′ cloning site BsmBI (destroyed during cloning)
  Sequencing primers: 5′ tttgctggccttttgctc; 3′ catctggatttgttcagaacg
Terms and licenses: Academic/Nonprofit Terms; Industry Terms: Not Available to Industry
Depositor comments: Meant for the construction of integrative vectors (single- or multi-gene). Contains the appropriate YTK-compatible Golden Gate overhangs for a type 1 part. The necessary internal BsmBI sites to use this as a connector for multi-gene assembly have been added by PCR. Please note that the minor differences between the Addgene NGS results and depositor's annotated sequence do not affect the plasmid function.
How to cite: pKmK.I3R was a gift from John Morrissey (Addgene plasmid # 125065 ; http://n2t.net/addgene:125065 ; RRID:Addgene_125065)
