[The description below was written by a language model from this plasmid's Addgene catalogue record and pLannotate feature annotations shown in this document.]
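Description:
pKmK.I3R is a small (about 2.5 kb) Golden Gate part-storage plasmid from a Kluyveromyces marxianus synthetic biology toolkit, built in the YTK001 entry vector of the yeast MoClo-style toolkit system. It is not an expression construct in its own right. It replicates only in E. coli, through a high-copy ColE1/pUC-type origin, and is selected with chloramphenicol via a cat gene driven by its native promoter and followed by a lambda t0 terminator. The record shows no yeast origin or yeast selection marker, consistent with its role as a parts repository.

The payload is an 848 bp K. marxianus genomic segment that serves as the right homology arm for targeting integration to the SWF1/ARO1 locus. It was inserted through BsmBI sites that were destroyed during cloning. The automated annotation labels part of this region as an aroB (3-dehydroquinate synthase) fragment matched to a bacterial protein. This most likely reflects homology to the dehydroquinate synthase domain of the yeast ARO1 gene within the arm, rather than any bacterial sequence.

According to the depositor, the arm carries YTK-compatible overhangs for a type 1 part. Internal BsmBI sites were also added by PCR so that it can act as a connector in multi-gene assemblies. It is intended for building single- or multi-gene integrative vectors, presumably combined with a matching left arm so that assembled cassettes can recombine into the K. marxianus chromosome. Minor differences between the sequenced and depositor-annotated versions are reported not to affect function.
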