Features (pLannotate 1.2.2; 5 found; start..end, strand, type, name):
    571..846     +  CDS            aroB (fragment): AROB_VIBCH - Experimental evidence at protein level: Swiss-Prot protein existence level 1. Catalyzes the conversion of 3-deoxy-D-arabino-heptulosonate 7-phosphate (DAHP) to dehydroquinate (DHQ). From Vibrio cholerae serotype O1 (strain ATCC 39315 / El Tor Inaba N16961).
    878..912     -  terminator     lambda t0 terminator: minimal transcription terminator from phage lambda (Scholtissek and Grosse, 1987)
    986..1642    -  CDS            cat: CAT_ECOLX - Experimental evidence at protein level: Swiss-Prot protein existence level 1. This enzyme is an effector of chloramphenicol resistance in bacteria. From Escherichia coli. This protein is used as a marker in many commonly used cloning vectors, such as pACYC184.
   1643..1740    -  promoter       cat promoter: promoter of the E. coli cat gene encoding chloramphenicol acetyltransferase
   1824..2412    +  rep_origin     ori: high-copy-number ColE1/pMB1/pBR322/pUC origin of replication
>Addgene plasmid #125065 | pKmK.I3R | addgene full sequence | sequence record 244869 | Addgene NGS Result
TCGGTCTCAGAGTAATTCAAGGTTGTTCAATATTCCGATTGTTAGTAGATTCAGTTCTACCTTCGCTCAG
TTTTCTTAATGACTCAAAGGATATTAGAATTGAAAAATTTCAAAAAAGCTTTAAGCATAGAACCACGCAC
TTATTAAATACAATGGAGAAATGATTTGGTGGGCAATTACCGGTTTCAATTGACTCCGAACAGGTTCAAA
TACACCACATTTAACAGACTACTAAGAAAGAGTCAAAAAGATTTGGCTGAACATTAAGGGAGGCTAGGTT
TTTTAGTGACTTTTTGCGAGAGAAACGCTTTTTTAGCAGATTAAGCAATAAGTTTAAACATGTCCGTTGA
ATTGTCCAAAGTATCCATCTTGGGTCAGGACACCATTCATGTCGGATACCAGATTCAGGAACACATTGTG
AAGACTACTCTGGAACAATGCAAATCGTCGACATATGTTATCATCAACGATACTAATGTCTACCAGGTGC
CTTACTACCATGACTTGGTTGAGCTATTTGAGAAGTCTCTACCCGAGACTTCCCGTTTGCTCACATATGT
TGTGAAGCCAGGCGAGGCTAACAAGACCCGTGAAACTAAGGCACAGATTGAAGACTTTATGTTGAATGAA
GGGTGCACTCGTGATACCGTCGTTATTGCAATTGGTGGTGGTGTGATCGGTGATATGATTGGGTTTGTTG
CTGCGACATTCATGAGAGGTGTTCGTTTCATTCAAATTCCTACATCGCTATTGGCAATGGTTGACTCGTC
TATTGGTGGTAAGACTGCCGTTGACACCCCAATCGGTAAAAACTTCATTGGTGCCTTCTGGCAACCACAA
TTTGTGTTGGCGCGCCTCAGCCGATGAGACCAGACCAATAAAAAACGCCCGGCGGCAACCGAGCGTTCTG
AACAAATCCAGATGGAGTTCTGAGGTCATTACTGGATCTATCAACAGGAGTCCAAGCGAGCTCGATATCA
AATTACGCCCCGCCCTGCCACTCATCGCAGTACTGTTGTAATTCATTAAGCATTCTGCCGACATGGAAGC
CATCACAAACGGCATGATGAACCTGAATCGCCAGCGGCATCAGCACCTTGTCGCCTTGCGTATAATATTT
GCCCATGGTGAAAACGGGGGCGAAGAAGTTGTCCATATTGGCCACGTTTAAATCAAAACTGGTGAAACTC
ACCCAGGGATTGGCTGAAACGAAAAACATATTCTCAATAAACCCTTTAGGGAAATAGGCCAGGTTTTCAC
CGTAACACGCCACATCTTGCGAATATATGTGTAGAAACTGCCGGAAATCGTCGTGGTATTCACTCCAGAG
CGATGAAAACGTTTCAGTTTGCTCATGGAAAACGGTGTAACAAGGGTGAACACTATCCCATATCACCAGC
TCACCGTCTTTCATTGCCATACGAAATTCCGGATGAGCATTCATCAGGCGGGCAAGAATGTGAATAAAGG
CCGGATAAAACTTGTGCTTATTTTTCTTTACGGTCTTTAAAAAGGCCGTAATATCCAGCTGAACGGTCTG
GTTATAGGTACATTGAGCAACTGACTGAAATGCCTCAAAATGTTCTTTACGATGCCATTGGGATATATCA
ACGGTGGTATATCCAGTGATTTTTTTCTCCATTTTAGCTTCCTTAGCTCCTGAAAATCTCGATAACTCAA
AAAATACGCCCGGTAGTGATCTTATTTCATTATGGTGAAAGTTGGAACCTCTTACGTGCCCGATCAATCA
TGACCAAAATCCCTTAACGTGAGTTTTCGTTCCACTGAGCGTCAGACCCCGTAGAAAAGATCAAAGGATC
TTCTTGAGATCCTTTTTTTCTGCGCGTAATCTGCTGCTTGCAAACAAAAAAACCACCGCTACCAGCGGTG
GTTTGTTTGCCGGATCAAGAGCTACCAACTCTTTTTCCGAAGGTAACTGGCTTCAGCAGAGCGCAGATAC
CAAATACTGTTCTTCTAGTGTAGCCGTAGTTAGGCCACCACTTCAAGAACTCTGTAGCACCGCCTACATA
CCTCGCTCTGCTAATCCTGTTACCAGTGGCTGCTGCCAGTGGCGATAAGTCGTGTCTTACCGGGTTGGAC
TCAAGACGATAGTTACCGGATAAGGCGCAGCGGTCGGGCTGAACGGGGGGTTCGTGCACACAGCCCAGCT
TGGAGCGAACGACCTACACCGAACTGAGATACCTACAGCGTGAGCTATGAGAAAGCGCCACGCTTCCCGA
AGGGAGAAAGGCGGACAGGTATCCGGTAAGCGGCAGGGTCGGAACAGGAGAGCGCACGAGGGAGCTTCCA
GGGGGAAACGCCTGGTATCTTTATAGTCCTGTCGGGTTTCGCCACCTCTGACTTGAGCGTCGATTTTTGT
GATGCTCGTCAGGGGGGCGGAGCCTATGGAAAAACGCCAGCAACGCGGCCTTTTTACGGTTCCTGGCCTT
TTGCTGGCCTTTTGCTCACATGTTCTTTCCTGCGTTATCCCCTGATTCTGTGGATAACCGTAG
